LOCUS       Exported 6666 bp ds-DNA circular SYN 13-MAY-2021
DEFINITION  Mammalian expression plasmid for SARS-CoV-2 nsp11.
ACCESSION   .
VERSION     .
KEYWORDS    pGBW-m4252928
SOURCE      synthetic DNA construct
  ORGANISM  synthetic DNA construct
REFERENCE   1 (bases 1 to 6666)
  TITLE     SARS-CoV-2 protein Mammalian expression constructs, tagged, for
            protein expression and/or purification
REFERENCE   2 (bases 1 to 6666)
  AUTHORS   .
  TITLE     Direct Submission
  JOURNAL   Exported May 13, 2021 from SnapGene Server 1.1.58
            http://www.snapgene.com
FEATURES             Location/Qualifiers
     source          1..6666
                     /organism="synthetic DNA construct"
                     /mol_type="other DNA"
     rep_origin      233..821
                     /direction=RIGHT
                     /label=ori
                     /note="high-copy-number ColE1/pMB1/pBR322/pUC origin of
                     replication"
     primer_bind     722..741
                     /label=pBR322ori-F
                     /note="pBR322 origin, forward primer"
     misc_feature    1047..1118
                     /label=3' beta-globin insulator
                     /note="insulator downstream of the human beta-globin locus
                     (Farrell et al., 2002)"
     terminator      1163..1299
                     /label=rrnG terminator
                     /note="transcription terminator from the E. coli ribosomal
                     RNA rrnG operon (Albrechtsen et al., 1991)"
     terminator      1329..1375
                     /label=T7 terminator
                     /note="transcription terminator for bacteriophage T7 RNA
                     polymerase"
     polyA_signal    1490..1611
                     /label=SV40 poly(A) signal
                     /note="SV40 polyadenylation signal"
     primer_bind     complement(1527..1546)
                     /label=SV40pA-R
                     /note="SV40 polyA, reverse primer"
     primer_bind     1581..1600
                     /label=EBV-rev
                     /note="SV40 polyA terminator, reverse primer"
     CDS             complement(1680..1745)
                     /codon_start=1
                     /product="three tandem FLAG(R) epitope tags, followed by an
                     enterokinase cleavage site"
                     /label=3xFLAG
                     /translation="DYKDHDGDYKDHDIDYKDDDDK"
     CDS             complement(1749..1769)
                     /codon_start=1
                     /product="tobacco etch virus (TEV) protease recognition and
                     cleavage site"
                     /label=TEV site
                     /translation="ENLYFQS"
     regulatory      1802..1811
                     /regulatory_class="other"
                     /note="vertebrate consensus sequence for strong initiation
                     of translation (Kozak, 1987)"
     promoter        complement(1880..2082)
                     /label=CMV promoter
                     /note="human cytomegalovirus (CMV) immediate early
                     promoter"
     primer_bind     complement(1909..1929)
                     /label=CMV-F
                     /note="Human CMV immediate early promoter, forward primer"
     enhancer        2084..2387
                     /label=CMV enhancer
                     /note="human cytomegalovirus immediate early enhancer"
     polyA_signal    2468..2516
                     /note="synthetic polyadenylation signal"
     terminator      2534..2580
                     /label=T7 terminator
                     /note="transcription terminator for bacteriophage T7 RNA
                     polymerase"
     misc_feature    2585..2656
                     /label=5' beta-globin insulator
                     /note="insulator upstream of the human beta-globin locus
                     (Farrell et al., 2002)"
     terminator      2808..2944
                     /label=rrnG terminator
                     /note="transcription terminator from the E. coli ribosomal
                     RNA rrnG operon (Albrechtsen et al., 1991)"
     CDS             complement(2957..3817)
                     /codon_start=1
                     /gene="bla"
                     /product="beta-lactamase"
                     /label=AmpR
                     /note="confers resistance to ampicillin, carbenicillin, and
                     related antibiotics"
                     /translation="MSIQHFRVALIPFFAAFCLPVFAHPETLVKVKDAEDQLGARVGYI
                     ELDLNSGKILESFRPEERFPMMSTFKVLLCGAVLSRIDAGQEQLGRRIHYSQNDLVEYS
                     PVTEKHLTDGMTVRELCSAAITMSDNTAANLLLTTIGGPKELTAFLHNMGDHVTRLDRW
                     EPELNEAIPNDERDTTMPVAMATTLRKLLTGELLTLASRQQLIDWMEADKVAGPLLRSA
                     LPAGWFIADKSGAGERGSRGIIAALGPDGKPSRIVVIYTTGSQATMDERNRQIAEIGAS
                     LIKHW"
     primer_bind     3580..3599
                     /label=Amp-R
                     /note="Ampicillin resistance gene, reverse primer"
     polyA_signal    4083..4131
                     /note="synthetic polyadenylation signal"
     CDS             complement(4158..5186)
                     /codon_start=1
                     /gene="aph(4)-Ia"
                     /product="aminoglycoside phosphotransferase from E. coli"
                     /label=HygR
                     /note="confers resistance to hygromycin"
                     /translation="MGKKPELTATSVEKFLIEKFDSVSDLMQLSEGEESRAFSFDVGGR
                     GYVLRVNSCADGFYKDRYVYRHFASAALPIPEVLDIGEFSESLTYCISRRAQGVTLQDL
                     PETELPAVLQPVAEAMDAIAAADLSQTSGFGPFGPQGIGQYTTWRDFICAIADPHVYHW
                     QTVMDDTVSASVAQALDELMLWAEDCPEVRHLVHADFGSNNVLTDNGRITAVIDWSEAM
                     FGDSQYEVANIFFWRPWLACMEQQTRYFERRHPELAGSPRLRAYMLRIGLDQLYQSLVD
                     GNFDDAAWAQGRCDAIVRSGAGTVGRTQIARRSAAVWTDGCVEVLADSGNRRPSTRPRA
                     KE"
     promoter        complement(5190..6399)
                     /label=UbC promoter
                     /note="human ubiquitin C promoter"
     primer_bind     complement(5334..5353)
                     /label=hUBCpro-F
                     /note="Human Ubiquitin C (UbC) promoter, forward primer"
ORIGIN
        1 ctatggatga acgaaataga cagatcgctg agataggtgc ctcactgatt aagcattggt
       61 aactgtcaga ccaagtttac tcatatatac tttagattga tttaaaactt catttttaat
      121 ttaaaaggat ctaggtgaag atcctttttg ataatctcat gaccaaaatc ccttaacgtg
      181 agttttcgtt ccactgagcg tcagaccccg tagaaaagat caaaggatct tcttgagatc
      241 ctttttttct gcgcgtaatc tgctgcttgc aaacaaaaaa accaccgcta ccagcggtgg
      301 tttgtttgcc ggatcaagag ctaccaactc tttttccgaa ggtaactggc ttcagcagag
      361 cgcagatacc aaatactgtt cttctagtgt agccgtagtt aggccaccac ttcaagaact
      421 ctgtagcacc gcctacatac ctcgctctgc taatcctgtt accagtggct gctgccagtg
      481 gcgataagtc gtgtcttacc gggttggact caagacgata gttaccggat aaggcgcagc
      541 ggtcgggctg aacggggggt tcgtgcacac agcccagctt ggagcgaacg acctacaccg
      601 aactgagata cctacagcgt gagctatgag aaagcgccac gcttcccgaa gggagaaagg
      661 cggacaggta tccggtaagc ggcagggtcg gaacaggaga gcgcacgagg gagcttccag
      721 ggggaaacgc ctggtatctt tatagtcctg tcgggtttcg ccacctctga cttgagcgtc
      781 gatttttgtg atgctcgtca ggggggcgga gcctatggaa aaacgccagc aacgcggcct
      841 ttttacggtt cctggccttt tgctggcctt ttgctcacat gatttaaatg aaactcgtaa
      901 tcggagaacg ggtgcaatag caaggaccag atcgaacttg actgacgcaa ttctgagcgt
      961 agtcgaaacc cagacaagtc gatctcgcca agtagctgac ttgactggtt aattaagttt
     1021 cgatagccca aggtaaccaa tgagattagg gagggaagaa agtttgatga actacttctg
     1081 acccctagtg gtgtccagaa aagaccatta aaggaatgtc ttgatcgaaa tcgagagatc
     1141 gcctgcagga tagctgacga ccttaaggat aaatttctgg taaggaggac acgtatggaa
     1201 gtgggcaagt tggggaagcc gtatccgttg ctgaatctgg catatgtggg agtataagac
     1261 gcgcagcgtc gcatcaggca tttttttctg cgccaatgcc ggtagatagc aatccggccc
     1321 gaggggcaca aaaaacccct caagacccgt ttagaggccc caaggggtta tgctacgata
     1381 ccgatagaga tgggccaata ccacatttgt agaggtttta cttgctttaa aaaacctccc
     1441 acacctcccc ctgaacctga aacataaaat gaatgcaatt gttgttgtta acttgtttat
     1501 tgcagcttat aatggttaca aataaagcaa tagcatcaca aatttcacaa ataaagcatt
     1561 tttttcactg cattctagtt gtggtttgtc caaactcatc aatgtatctt atcatgtctg
     1621 tgagctgaag gtacgctgta tctcagtcag tcaagctagc agaggcctgc ggatccttat
     1681 ttgtcatcgt cgtccttgta atcaatgtca tgatctttgt agtctccatc gtggtcctta
     1741 taatccatcg actgaaagta aaggttttcc gcaaacccgt ttaaaaacga ttgtgcatca
     1801 gccatggtgg cggccgctgg cgggtgtgtc gagtggatgg taggatcgac aaagatctga
     1861 tctgacggtt cactaaacca gctctgctta tatagacctc ccaccgtaca cgcctaccgc
     1921 ccatttgcgt caatggggcg gagttgttac gacattttgg aaagtcccgt tgattttggt
     1981 gccaaaacaa actcccattg acgtcaatgg ggtggagact tggaaatccc cgtgagtcaa
     2041 accgctatcc acgcccattg atgtactgcc aaaaccgcat cagcatggta atagcgatga
     2101 ctaatacgta gatgtactgc caagtaggaa agtcccataa ggtcatgtac tgggcataat
     2161 gccaggcggg ccatttaccg tcattgacgt caataggggg cgtacttggc atatgataca
     2221 cttgatgtac tgccaagtgg gcagtttacc gtaaatactc cacccattga cgtcaatgga
     2281 aagtccctat tggcgttact atgggaacat acgtcattat tgacgtcaat gggcgggggt
     2341 cgttgggcgg tcagccaggc gggccattta ccgtaagtta tgtaacgcgg aactccatat
     2401 atgggctatg aactaatgac cccgtaattg attactagat ctggctacac tcgatcagca
     2461 gttagataat aaaatcgcta tccatcgaag atggatgtgt gttggttttt tgtgtgtgta
     2521 acgcaacgat tgatagcata accccttggg gcctctaaac gggtcttgag gggttttttg
     2581 aattgagagg tagctgaagc tgctgttatg accactagag ggaagaagat acctgtggag
     2641 ctaatggtcc aagatgtcgg gagccgcgat cgctgccaaa aaggtaagct gacgatagct
     2701 gacgagattc gatgcccgac gagcaaatga gcgccacggc tgttcgcgta agctcgaaac
     2761 gacggagatt cgatagagcc agagtcgagt ttaaacgatt cgggatctta aggataaatt
     2821 tctggtaagg aggacacgta tggaagtggg caagttgggg aagccgtatc cgttgctgaa
     2881 tctggcatat gtgggagtat aagacgcgca gcgtcgcatc aggcattttt ttctgcgcca
     2941 atgcacctag aatcggttac caatgcttaa tcagtgaggc acctatctca gcgatctgtc
     3001 tatttcgttc atccatagtt gcctgactcc ccgtcgtgta gataactacg atacgggagg
     3061 gcttaccatc tggccccagt gctgcaatga taccgcgaga cccacgctca ccggctccag
     3121 atttatcagc aataaaccag ccagccggaa gggccgagcg cagaagtggt cctgcaactt
     3181 tatccgcctc catccagtct atcaactgtt gccgggaagc tagagtaagt agttcgccag
     3241 ttaatagttt acgcaaggtt gttgccattg ctacaggcat cgtggtgtca cgctcgtcgt
     3301 ttggtatggc ttcattcagc tccggttccc aacgatcaag gcgagttaca tgatccccca
     3361 tgttgtgcaa aaaagcggtt agctccttcg gtcctccaat cgttgtcaga agtaagttgg
     3421 ccgcagtgtt atcactcatg gttatggcag cactgcataa ttctcttact gtcatgccat
     3481 ccgtaagatg cttttctgtg actggtgaat actcaaccaa gtcattctga gaatagtgta
     3541 tgcggcgacc gagttgctct tgcccggcgt caatacggga taataccgcg ccacatagca
     3601 gaactttaaa agtgctcatc attggaaagc gttcttcggg gcgaaaactc tcaaggatct
     3661 taccgctgtt gagatccagt tcgatgtaac ccactcgcgc acccaactga tcttcagcat
     3721 cttttacttt caccagcgtt tctgggtgag caaaaacagg aaggcaaaat gccgcaaaaa
     3781 agggaataag ggcgacacgg aaatgttgaa tactcatgcg aaagcctcct gctgatcctg
     3841 tctcttgata gatgtttgca aaagctagga ctcgattata cgttgaccga tcagactatc
     3901 aatatctagg tttaaacaga tcggtacgct gccgtgacca ggcttgagta caatatctga
     3961 cgattggact tcctgggtcc caagctggat tccgactggc tgactgccaa gcaacgatat
     4021 ggatcgtcga gactcgcact gagaggatcg ttctcggtac accaggcgcg cctagcgtta
     4081 cacacacaaa aaaccaacac acatccatct tcgatggata gcgattttat tatctaagac
     4141 taggcttaca tactagctta ttcctttgcc ctcggacgag tgctggggcg tcggtttcca
     4201 ctatcggcga gtacttctac acagccatcg gtccagacgg cggcgcttct gcgggcgatt
     4261 tgtgtacgcc cgacagtccc ggctccggat cggacgattg cgtcgcatcg accctgcgcc
     4321 caagctgcat catcgaaatt gccgtcaacc aagctctgat agagttggtc aagaccaatg
     4381 cggagcatat acgcccggag ccggggcgat cctgcaagct ccggatgcct ccgctcgaag
     4441 tagcgcgtct gctgctccat acaagccaac cacggcctcc agaagaagat gttggcgacc
     4501 tcgtattggg aatccccgaa catcgcctcg ctccagtcaa tgaccgctgt tatgcggcca
     4561 ttgtccgtca ggacattgtt ggagccgaaa tccgcgtgca cgaggtgccg gacttcgggg
     4621 cagtcctcgg cccaaagcat cagctcatcg agagcctgcg cgacggacgc actgacggtg
     4681 tcgtccatca cagtttgcca gtgatacaca tggggatcag caatcgcgca tatgaaatca
     4741 cgccatgtag tgtattgacc gattccttgc ggtccgaatg ggccgaaccc gctcgtctgg
     4801 ctaagatcgg cggcagcgat ggcatccatt gcctccgcga ccggctgcag aacagcgggc
     4861 agttcggttt caggcaggtc ttgcaacgtg acaccctgtg cacggcggga gatgcaatag
     4921 gtcaggctct cgctgaactc cccaatgtca agcacttccg gaatcgggag cgcggcggat
     4981 gcaaagtgcc gataaacata acgatctttg tagaaaccat cggcgcagct atttacccgc
     5041 aggacatatc cacgccctcc tacatcgaag ctgaaagcac gagattcttc gccctccgag
     5101 agctgcatca ggtcggagac gctgtcgaac ttttcgatca gaaacttctc gacagacgtc
     5161 gcggtgagtt caggcttttt acccatgttg tctaacaaaa aagccaaaaa cggccagaat
     5221 ttagcggaca atttacaagt ctaacactga aaattacata ttgacccaaa tgattacatt
     5281 tcaaaaggtg cctaaaaaac ttcacaaaac acactcgcca accccgagcg catagttcaa
     5341 aaccggagct tcagctactt aagaagatag gtacataaaa ccgaccaaag aaactgacgc
     5401 ctcacttatc cctcccctca ccagaggtcc ggcgcctgtc gattcaggag agcctaccct
     5461 aggcccgaac cctgcgtcct gcgacggaga aaagcctacc gcacacctac cggctggtgg
     5521 ccccaccctg cattataagc caacagaacg ggtgacgtca cgacacgacg agggcgcgcg
     5581 ctcccaaagg tacgggtgca ctgcccaacg gcaccgccat aactgccgcc cccgcaacag
     5641 acgacaaacc gagttctcca gtcagtgaca aacttcacgt cagggtcccc agatggtgcc
     5701 cagcccatct cacccgaata agagctttcc cgcattagcg aagggctcaa gaccttgggt
     5761 tcttgccgcc caccatgccc cccaccttgt ttcaacgacc tcacagcccg cctcacaagc
     5821 gtcttccatt caagactcgg gaacagccgc cattttgctg cgctcccccc aacccccagt
     5881 tcagggcaac cttgctcgcg gacccagact acagcccttg gcggtctctc cacacgcttc
     5941 cgtcccaccg agcggcccgg cggccacgaa agccccggcc agcccagcag cccgctactc
     6001 accaagtgac gatcacagcg atccacaaac aagaaccgcg acccaaatcc cggctgcgac
     6061 ggaactagct gtgccacacc cggcgcgtcc ttatataatc atcggcgttc accgccccac
     6121 ggagatccct ccgcagaatc gccgagaagg gactactttt cctcgcctgt tccgctctct
     6181 ggaaagaaaa ccagtgccct agagtcaccc aagtcccgtc ctaaaatgtc cttctgctga
     6241 tactggggtt ctaaggccga gtcttatgag cagcgggccg ctgtcctgag cgtccgggcg
     6301 gaaggatcag gacgctcctg cgcccttcgt ctgacgtggc agcgctcgcc gtgacgaggg
     6361 gggcgcccgc gggaggcgcc aaaacccggc gcggaggcca ggcgcgcccc gatttcgata
     6421 ttcctcggat ctcggataga tcgggattga ggatgtaggt tgaacttctc tcgggtgatc
     6481 ccgatctcgg atattcggga ttggagtaat acctggcgat aggcgctgcc aagcaatagc
     6541 caaggcgcaa ggccggccaa gagacttgcg atagttcgtt cgagaggtag cctgcaagat
     6601 ggatcggacg aaaggtttga agattttccg acgagggcct tggagagttc ggaaatttaa
     6661 atgcaa
//
